>Addgene plasmid #36415 | ECFP-Bcr | addgene partial sequence | sequence record 49818 | EGFP-C 5'-CATGGTCCTGCTGGAGTTCGTG-3'
TCCGGACTCAGATCCCCCGGGCTGCAGGAATTCGATGGCCNTTTCCATGGTGGACCCGGTGGGCTTCGCG
GAGGCGTGGAAGGCGCAGTTCCCGGACTCAGAGCCCCCGCGCATGGAGCTGCGCTCAGTGGGCGACATCG
AGCAGGAGCTGGAGCGCTGCAAGGCCTCCATTCGGCGCCTGGAGCAGGAGGTGAACCAGGAGCGCTTCCG
CATGATCTACCTGCAGACGTTGCTGGCCAAGGAAAAGAAGAGCTATGACCGGCAGCGATGGGGCTTCCGG
CGCGCGGCGCAGGCCCCCGACGGCGCCTCCGAGCCCCGAGCGTCCGCGTCGCGCCCGCAGCCAGCGCCCG
CCGACGGAGCCGACCCGCCGCCCGCCGAGGAGCCCGAGGCCCGGCCCGACGGCGAGGGTTCTCCGGGTAA
GGCCAGGCCCGGGACCGCCCGCAGGCCCGGGGCAGCCGCGTCGGGGGAACGGGACGACCGGGGACCCCCC
GCCAGCGTGGCGGCGCTCAGGTCCAACTTCGAGCGGATACGCAAGGGCCATGGCCAGCCCGGGGCGGACG
CCGAGAAGCCCTTCTACGTGAACGTCGAGTTTCACCACGAGCGCGGCCTGGTGAAGGTCAACGACAAAGA
GGTGTCGGACCGCATCAGCTCCCTGGGCAGCCAGGCCATGCAGATGGAGCGCAAAAAGTCCCAGCACGGC
GCGGGCTCGAGCGTGGGGGATGCATCCAGGCCCCCTTACCGGGGACGCTCCTCGGAGAGCAGCTGCGGCG
TCGACGGCGACTACGAGGACGCCGAGTTGAACCCCCGCTTCCTGAAGGACA
