[The description below was written by a language model from this plasmid's Addgene catalogue record.]
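Description:
ECFP-Bcr is a mammalian expression plasmid of about 9 kb, built on the Clontech pECFP-C1 backbone (about 4.7 kb). It carries an approximately 4.3 kb insert encoding human BCR (breakpoint cluster region). The plasmid is propagated in E. coli as a high-copy vector under kanamycin selection. The record gives no feature table and does not list the promoter, origin or polyadenylation elements. The recommended 3′ sequencing primer does point to an SV40 polyadenylation signal downstream of the insert. C1-series fluorescent protein vectors of this family generally drive expression from a CMV immediate-early promoter, but that is not stated here.

The BCR coding sequence lies downstream of enhanced cyan fluorescent protein, so the product is an N-terminally ECFP-tagged Bcr fusion. According to the depositor's notes, the insert was assembled in a three-way ligation. A 1.7 kb BamHI–SstI fragment and a 2.6 kb SstI–KpnI fragment of BCR were joined into vector cut with BglII and KpnI. Ligating the compatible BamHI and BglII ends destroyed the 5′ site, while the 3′ KpnI site was retained.

The associated publication describes Bcr and its homologue Abr as Rac GTPase-activating proteins that regulate multiple functions in murine macrophages. In that context, the construct is suited to expressing fluorescently labelled Bcr in transfected mammalian cells, for example to follow its subcellular localisation by cyan fluorescence or to examine the effects of its overexpression. The record does not spell out a specific application.
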