Addgene plasmid #36415: ECFP-Bcr
Depositing lab: John Groffen & Nora Heisterkamp. Depositing organization: Children's Hospital Los Angeles. Publication: Abr and Bcr, two homologous Rac GTPase-activating proteins, control multiple cellular functions of murine macrophages. Cho YJ, Cunnick JM, Yi SJ, Kaartinen V, Groffen J, Heisterkamp N. Mol Cell Biol. 2007 Feb;27(3):899-911. Epub 2006 Nov 20. 10.1128/MCB.00756-06 PubMed 17116687.
Backbone
  Vector backbone: pECFP-C1
  Backbone manufacturer: Clontech
  Backbone size w/o insert (bp): 4700
  Total vector size (bp): 9000
  Vector type: Mammalian Expression
Growth in bacteria
  Bacterial resistance: Kanamycin, 50 μg/mL
  Growth temperature: 37°C
  Growth strain: DH5alpha
  Copy number: High Copy
Gene/Insert
  Gene/Insert name: breakpoint cluster region (alt name: BCR)
  Species: H. sapiens (human)
  Insert size (bp): 4300
  Entrez Gene: BCR (a.k.a. ALL, BCR1, CML, D22S11, D22S662, PHL)
  Tag / fusion protein: ECFP (N terminal on insert)
  Cloning method: Restriction Enzyme; 5′ cloning site Bam HI (destroyed during cloning); 3′ cloning site Kpn I (not destroyed)
  Sequencing primers: 5′ EGFP-C; 3′ SV40-pA-R
Terms and licenses: Academic/Nonprofit Terms; Industry Terms: Not Available to Industry
Depositor comments: Constructed by Jess Cunnick. We inserted the BCR part as a 1.7 kb BamHI-Sst I + 2.6 kb Sst I-Kpn I fragment into pECFP-C1 digested with Bgl II x Kpn I in a 3-way ligation.
How to cite: ECFP-Bcr was a gift from John Groffen & Nora Heisterkamp (Addgene plasmid # 36415 ; http://n2t.net/addgene:36415 ; RRID:Addgene_36415)
